>Addgene plasmid #90220 | pLO100 | addgene full sequence | sequence record 177617 | Addgene NGS Result
TAATGTGAGTTAGCTCACTCATTAGGCACCCCAGGCTTTACACTTTATGCTTCCGGCTCGTATGTTGTGT
GGAATTGTGAGCGGATAACAATTTCACACAGGAAACAGCTATGACCATGATTACGCCAAGCTATTTAGGT
GACACTATAGAATACTCAAGCTATGCATCAAGCTTGGTACCGAGCTCGGATCCACTAGTAACGGCCGCCA
GTGTGCTGGAATTCGCCCTTCTGTCTGAGAGGAGGCACTTGCAGGAGATAGCGTCGTCCGCGATTTCATC
CCATCCACAAATGCTTATCCATATGGCCTAGAATCTCTCTATCCAAGTTACAAAGGAAATGCGATTGGAC
GTATCCACCATGCAACAGTATGCGCTTGTAAGGGTATCACAGAAAAGAATAATGAAAATCCTCAGACTCC
GCTCTTGCCTTTCTTCTTCCGCAGTTTATTCTCGTCCGGCCCCGGCGTGAGCCCTTTGTCCGGCGTCTTC
CCTGGTGTGTCCACCTTGACCTGTGGGGTCCCAGCTCTTACAGGGACAGTCCCAGGGCGGGTTGTGCCCA
CTGGCGGTTGCTTAGACGCCGCCCCTTCATTGTTTCGAGACATAATGAATGAACCTGGTTCTCCGACCAG
CGGGTTTTCGTCCATGAACTCATCACCGTACTGCGTAAGCAAACTGAACGATTCCGCGAGTGTCCTTGTA
TGCTGAAATACGGAACCTGCATTGGTGGACTGGGCACCCCCGACGAGAGATGCCTTAGTCGAGTCGGCGT
CAGGCATAGGCGTGTTCTCCTTGCTCGGTTGCGCGCTGGGTTGAGCGGTGTCTGTGGACTTGGAGACGGG
CGGCATGTAGGTGTGTCCATGTGCAGGGGTGAAATTGGGCAGTGACGCTGCCGTCTTCATGAGGTTTGTG
AGGGAGGTGACGGCCGAAAGCTATCCAGAAAGTCAGAAATCCGTTAGCCAATCTGTACGGGGCAATATCC
AGCCCAGAGATCCGACTAGAACATACAATGCGGTTGCCCACAACGCTCGCCACAGACGGAGCCATGTAGA
TACAGTCCCCCACGACGAAGAATGTGGACAGAACTTCCACCTCGTCTTCGAGGCCGGGCCTCTTCCGCCG
TGTCTGCTTGTGGATTACCCAGATGTTGGACGGCTCATGCGCGAACTGGCCGTTCGACTGCGCGGCAGCT
TGAAGGGGATCATATGAAACCACAAACTCCAGGCCTTGCATTGTTTTCAACCGTCCTTCGAAAGCTTCCC
GAGTTTCCACGAAATGGCGGAAGGTCTCGTTGTAGTTCGCTTGAATCGCGAGCGAGGCATTATTCGAGGT
CGCATCGAAGAAGGGAGATTCGGCGAAGTAGAACAGGACTATTTGAGAGAATACATGTGAGACAAGAATG
ATAAGAGCCGTAAGTTAGGGTGTCTTACTGTTATTCGAGTGGAGGAAGCCTCCCATCATCTGGACGTGGG
ACGGCGACCGCCATAGAATCTCCTCCAACGGTGCATCCTGGGTGCCTGCCATGGAAGAAGATTTCTTCAA
AGTAGGACCGGATATATGCAGCGGGATAATATCAGACAGAGGCACTGAGCATTCGCTTTAACATGCGGCG
GTATAATGAATGTAGATGGTGATGCCATGCCGGAGCTCTGTTGCTCTCCGCGGATAATAGAGCGCTGTTT
GACATGTTTGCATCGAGACCAACTGGACGACATCATTTCTATGATCTATCAGTGTCGTTCTGACAGCGAT
AACTATTTGACACGCATAGCTCTGCAGAATATATTCAATGCTCGATAGAATCCAAAATGCCAACAGAACC
CAAGCCGCTTAATTCCAAACGCTCAGTGTTGAATCGACCTCTAGCTAACTCCAAACCATGCAACTGTTGA
AAAGCGTTGCTCCGAAATGCATAAAGAGCAGATCTTTAGACACTCTTAGGTCACTAGGTGTTCAATGGCG
AAAATATACCACACACTGTTTTCAGCTTGGTCAACATCTCGTCCCATTCGCCCTCGGCGGTGCTCAGAAT
GGTCACAGCTCCTCCAGCACCGATCCGCCACTTCTGTTCCTCAGTGCTTTGGTCATCGGAGCTGGAGAAG
GCAGTCCGGATGAGTACCGAAAAGCTTCCGCCACCTCCAAGATCGAGAAATCCCATGACGCCAGAGTAAA
CTCCCCGATTGCGAGCCTCAATGGTGCTTAGGTGCATGCATGACCGCTCCTTGGGCGCGCCAGTCATCGA
ACCCGGTGGAAGACATCGTTGGAGAGCCGTAAGTCCGTATACAGACATATTCGATGACTGATGAAGTTGT
GGCATGCCTCGCACCGCGAAGCCAGGTCGACTGCGGTCAATGTTCCCTTTCACATGGGTGATCATCTGAT
AGACCCGCCCATGATCTTCGACCTCTAGTAGCTTTTCCACATGAACGCCGCCGGAGCCACATATACCGTA
TAGATCATGTCTGATCAAATCTGCGATCATCAGATTTTCAGCCATCTCTTTTGTCGTCCCGAGAATTTCC
TTCGCCTTCTCCAGCGTCATGGTATCGGACTTTCGGACAGTGCCCTTCATCGGCTTCATTTCTAGCGTGG
AGGAGCGGTCCCAGTTGAGGAAGCATTCAGGGCTGCTGCTGACGACCTTCATATTACCAAGCTTTGCATA
GGCACTGAAGGCCGCCGGATTGTACTGACGCAGACGTTTGTACAACTCCCAAGGGAAGTAGAGCCGGCTG
TCTGGAGAACCTGAAGAGGGAAGTGTGATGGAAGTCTCACAGGTGAGGCAGAGTTCGTATGACTCCCCAG
CTTTGAGTTCCGTCTGACAAGCCTTGACTTGTTCTAGGTAGGTTTCCTCATCAGGAAACTGGATCACGCC
GCGTTTAAGGATCGGATCCAAAAACTCTGAATCTGCACTGACGTGCATCTCGTCCGCAGATTGATGGGAC
GAGACCAATGACCGATGGGTTTCGTCAAGCCAACCGCCCGGCAAGTCATCATCTTTCCTCGTGGATTGTA
TCGTGATGTTCCCGGTCTCATTATCAAGGACGACGCTTCTTTCCGTCCACAACAGACTCACATCTGCCGG
ATTCTCCATAGAAGCGTGATTCCCCGAGGGATGGTGGTAACTATCGTTGTGCGTTTTCGGTCGGTTCAAG
CATGCCAGCCCCAATTCATAGGAGAAATAACCCAAGAAGCCTCCCCAAAAAGGTGTCGTAGAATCTCCCG
TCACGACATGTTTCATATCCATCACATATCTCAAGACATCCCAGAGCTCAGATACTGATAAGTGCTTTCC
AGCAACTGCATCCTGGGTTGATTTGGCGTTCATCTGAGTCGAAAGCTTTTCCAAAAGAAGCTTCTCAGAC
TGCGTGTAATACTCCAACCTCCAGGCACTGGGACTCGGCGCAGAGATGACGCTGTATCTTCCATTTGACT
GAAACAACACGGTTGGCGACCCCGGAACATTGAGCTTCTCACAGATATCTTCTGCACTCAATTTATGTAC
TGGGATCGTCCGGAAGGCAGATTTATTCGATGTCGACGAGCTCCAGTTCAACATCGTGTATGCAATACCA
GGAAGCGAGGCCATGCCACTCGATTGATGTATGATATCGTCGGGTAGGCAACCATACCCGCCGCGGCCAT
TTATCTTGTTGTATACGAGGGACAGCTCCCACCATCTTCTCAGAATCTCGGTGCATGCCTCCCGGTTTGA
TTTGCATGACTCCGGGTGGAACTGAACACCCCAGAACGGCTTTCGTGTGTGACGGACCGCCATGGGAATC
TCCCATCTTTGGAATTGATCTCCTTGGCCTAAGGAAAGCCAGGCCAAGATATCAAGATCAAACTTGTCAT
GAAGCTCGCCGTTTAGACTCTTTCCCGAGATGCCACTCGCTGGCTCATCCAGTTTGGCGTACAGGGAATG
GTAGAGAGTGACTTCGACATCTGGGATGTTCTCGAATATATCTTTCTGAGTCGTGGAGATCCGGTGAACT
TGCCCATGAAGGGGATACGGCAACCGCCCGATACTGATACCCTGGCGAAGGCATAACGTCTGGAAGCCCA
AGCAGATACCAAAAACCGGGAGTAAATCCGCATCGCCTAGGTCCCAAATATCCTTCATGATGCCGATATC
CTGGGAAATATTTGGGTCCCCTGGTCCCGGACCCAGAACGACAGCTTCGTAGTGCTGTAGAAACTGGACC
ATGTTGCCGTCTGGCCATTCGGAGTCGATCATCATGACGGTGACTTTTACGTCAAGGACCTCCTCGAGCA
TCGCAACGACGTTGTAAGAAAACGAGTCATATGCGTCGACATATAGAATGTTTTTCCGGTGGGTTCTGAG
GCTGTTGGATTCATTTACAGCCTCATATTTGCCCCAAGGCCCCAGTAAAGGCGCCATGAAGTGGGTTCGA
TTGTATCAAGAGGAAAATGCGAGAAGCTGGAAAAGATGATAATGATCGAGGCTTCAAGGCCTATAAAGGC
CTATCAAACAGGCGGGCGTTCTCCACTTGAAAGGCGGGATACTATGTCAAATTCATAGTCCACTTAGAGG
GGAGTGGCGAGACGTTGAAAAATGGCTAGGCGTATATCGGATTCAATATGGGCTTAGAACCGCTCAAAAC
GACGCCATATTGGGAGGAGAAGAGTACCGATGTTATCCTCAGCGACGAAGAGGTTGTGAAGTGCCCACAA
TACAAAAGTTTGAGAGGAATTGATCTCCTGAGTCAAAATGAGTTTGCCGCTGACCGGCGAAAAAAGATAG
TCGGAGAGCGGAGCGGCAATCAACGGAACGCTGCGCGGTGGTACCCTGGAACGCCCTCGATAACCTTTTC
GCCGTTTATCTTTGTCAGACTTCTCTTTCTGGCCATTTATTCATCTTTCGTCTCAGTTTAAATAGAAGTA
TACAAAAATTCAGGACGATCTATACAAAGACGAAGAGGGTGAAGAGCATTGAAGGGCGAATTCTGCAGAT
ATCCATCACACTGGCGGCCGCTCGAGCATGCATCTAGAGGGCCCAATTCGCCCTATAGTGAGTCGTATTA
CAATTCACTGGCCGTCGTTTTACAACGTCGTGACTGGGAAAACCCTGGCGTTACCCAACTTAATCGCCTT
GCAGCACATCCCCCTTTCGCCAGCTGGCGTAATAGCGAAGAGGCCCGCACCGATCGCCCTTCCCAACAGT
TGCGCAGCCTATACGTACGGCAGTTTAAGGTTTACACCTATAAAAGAGAGAGCCGTTATCGTCTGTTTGT
GGATGTACAGAGTGATATTATTGACACGCCGGGGCGACGGATGGTGATCCCCCTGGCCAGTGCACGTCTG
CTGTCAGATAAAGTCTCCCGTGAACTTTACCCGGTGGTGCATATCGGGGATGAAAGCTGGCGCATGATGA
CCACCGATATGGCCAGTGTGCCGGTCTCCGTTATCGGGGAAGAAGTGGCTGATCTCAGCCACCGCGAAAA
TGACATCAAAAACGCCATTAACCTGATGTTCTGGGGAATATAAATGTCAGGCATGAGATTATCAAAAAGG
ATCTTCACCTAGATCCTTTTCACGTAGAAAGCCAGTCCGCAGAAACGGTGCTGACCCCGGATGAATGTCA
GCTACTGGGCTATCTGGACAAGGGAAAACGCAAGCGCAAAGAGAAAGCAGGTAGCTTGCAGTGGGCTTAC
ATGGCGATAGCTAGACTGGGCGGTTTTATGGACAGCAAGCGAACCGGAATTGCCAGCTGGGGCGCCCTCT
GGTAAGGTTGGGAAGCCCTGCAAAGTAAACTGGATGGCTTTCTTGCCGCCAAGGATCTGATGGCGCAGGG
GATCAAGCTCTGATCAAGAGACAGGATGAGGATCGTTTCGCATGATTGAACAAGATGGATTGCACGCAGG
TTCTCCGGCCGCTTGGGTGGAGAGGCTATTCGGCTATGACTGGGCACAACAGACAATCGGCTGCTCTGAT
GCCGCCGTGTTCCGGCTGTCAGCGCAGGGGCGCCCGGTTCTTTTTGTCAAGACCGACCTGTCCGGTGCCC
TGAATGAACTGCAAGACGAGGCAGCGCGGCTATCGTGGCTGGCCACGACGGGCGTTCCTTGCGCAGCTGT
GCTCGACGTTGTCACTGAAGCGGGAAGGGACTGGCTGCTATTGGGCGAAGTGCCGGGGCAGGATCTCCTG
TCATCTCACCTTGCTCCTGCCGAGAAAGTATCCATCATGGCTGATGCAATGCGGCGGCTGCATACGCTTG
ATCCGGCTACCTGCCCATTCGACCACCAAGCGAAACATCGCATCGAGCGAGCACGTACTCGGATGGAAGC
CGGTCTTGTCGATCAGGATGATCTGGACGAAGAGCATCAGGGGCTCGCGCCAGCCGAACTGTTCGCCAGG
CTCAAGGCGAGCATGCCCGACGGCGAGGATCTCGTCGTGACCCATGGCGATGCCTGCTTGCCGAATATCA
TGGTGGAAAATGGCCGCTTTTCTGGATTCATCGACTGTGGCCGGCTGGGTGTGGCGGACCGCTATCAGGA
CATAGCGTTGGCTACCCGTGATATTGCTGAAGAGCTTGGCGGCGAATGGGCTGACCGCTTCCTCGTGCTT
TACGGTATCGCCGCTCCCGATTCGCAGCGCATCGCCTTCTATCGCCTTCTTGACGAGTTCTTCTGAATTA
TTAACGCTTACAATTTCCTGATGCGGTATTTTCTCCTTACGCATCTGTGCGGTATTTCACACCGCATCAG
GTGGCACTTTTCGGGGAAATGTGCGCGGAACCCCTATTTGTTTATTTTTCTAAATACATTCAAATATGTA
TCCGCTCATGAGACAATAACCCTGATAAATGCTTCAATAATAGCACGTGAGGAGGGCCACCATGGCCAAG
TTGACCAGTGCCGTTCCGGTGCTCACCGCGCGCGACGTCGCCGGAGCGGTCGAGTTCTGGACCGACCGGC
TCGGGTTCTCCCGGGACTTCGTGGAGGACGACTTCGCCGGTGTGGTCCGGGACGACGTGACCCTGTTCAT
CAGCGCGGTCCAGGACCAGGTGGTGCCGGACAACACCCTGGCCTGGGTGTGGGTGCGCGGCCTGGACGAG
CTGTACGCCGAGTGGTCGGAGGTCGTGTCCACGAACTTCCGGGACGCCTCCGGGCCGGCCATGACCGAGA
TCGGCGAGCAGCCGTGGGGGCGGGAGTTCGCCCTGCGCGACCCGGCCGGCAACTGCGTGCACTTCGTGGC
CGAGGAGCAGGACTGACACGTGCTAAAACTTCATTTTTAATTTAAAAGGATCTAGGTGAAGATCCTTTTT
GATAATCTCATGACCAAAATCCCTTAACGTGAGTTTTCGTTCCACTGAGCGTCAGACCCCGTAGAAAAGA
TCAAAGGATCTTCTTGAGATCCTTTTTTTCTGCGCGTAATCTGCTGCTTGCAAACAAAAAAACCACCGCT
ACCAGCGGTGGTTTGTTTGCCGGATCAAGAGCTACCAACTCTTTTTCCGAAGGTAACTGGCTTCAGCAGA
GCGCAGATACCAAATACTGTTCTTCTAGTGTAGCCGTAGTTAGGCCACCACTTCAAGAACTCTGTAGCAC
CGCCTACATACCTCGCTCTGCTAATCCTGTTACCAGTGGCTGCTGCCAGTGGCGATAAGTCGTGTCTTAC
CGGGTTGGACTCAAGACGATAGTTACCGGATAAGGCGCAGCGGTCGGGCTGAACGGGGGGTTCGTGCACA
CAGCCCAGCTTGGAGCGAACGACCTACACCGAACTGAGATACCTACAGCGTGAGCTATGAGAAAGCGCCA
CGCTTCCCGAAGGGAGAAAGGCGGACAGGTATCCGGTAAGCGGCAGGGTCGGAACAGGAGAGCGCACGAG
GGAGCTTCCAGGGGGAAACGCCTGGTATCTTTATAGTCCTGTCGGGTTTCGCCACCTCTGACTTGAGCGT
CGATTTTTGTGATGCTCGTCAGGGGGGCGGAGCCTATGGAAAAACGCCAGCAACGCGGCCTTTTTACGGT
TCCTGGCCTTTTGCTGGCCTTTTGCTCACATGTTCTTTCCTGCGTTATCCCCTGATTCTGTGGATAACCG
TATTACCGCCTTTGAGTGAGCTGATACCGCTCGCCGCAGCCGAACGACCGAGCGCAGCGAGTCAGTGAGC
GAGGAAGCGGAAGAGCGCCCAATACGCAAACCGCCTCTCCCCGCGCGTTGGCCGATTCATTAATGCAGCT
GGCACGACAGGTTTCCCGACTGGAAAGCGGGCAGTGAGCGCAACGCAAT
Features (pLannotate 1.2.2; 16 found; start..end, strand, type, name):
      1..22      +  protein_bind   CAP binding site: CAP binding activates transcription in the presence of cAMP. E. coli catabolite activator protein
     37..67      +  promoter       lac promoter: promoter for the E. coli lac operon
     75..91      +  protein_bind   lac operator: The lac repressor binds to the lac operator to inhibit transcription in E. coli. This inhibition can be relieved by adding lactose or isopropyl-β-D-thiogalactopyranoside (IPTG). lac repressor encoded by lacI
    133..151     +  promoter       SP6 promoter: promoter for bacteriophage SP6 RNA polymerase
    415..930     -  CDS            med6 (fragment): MED6_ASPTN - Protein inferred from homology: Swiss-Prot protein existence level 3. Component of the Mediator complex, a coactivator involved in the regulated transcription of nearly all RNA polymerase II-dependent genes. Mediator functions as a bridge to convey information from gene- specific regulatory proteins to the basal RNA polymerase II transcription machinery. Mediator is recruited to promoters by direct interactions with regulatory proteins and serves as a scaffold for the assembly of a functional preinitiation complex with RNA polymerase II and the general transcription factors (By si
   1007..1522    -  CDS            med6 (fragment): MED6_ASPTN - Protein inferred from homology: Swiss-Prot protein existence level 3. Component of the Mediator complex, a coactivator involved in the regulated transcription of nearly all RNA polymerase II-dependent genes. Mediator functions as a bridge to convey information from gene- specific regulatory proteins to the basal RNA polymerase II transcription machinery. Mediator is recruited to promoters by direct interactions with regulatory proteins and serves as a scaffold for the assembly of a functional preinitiation complex with RNA polymerase II and the general transcription factors (By si
   5022..5040    -  promoter       T7 promoter: promoter for bacteriophage T7 RNA polymerase
   5043..5190    +  CDS            lacZα (fragment): LacZα fragment of β-galactosidase; lacZ fragment
   5200..5503    +  CDS            ccdB (fragment): CcdB, a bacterial toxin that poisons DNA gyrase; ccdB; Plasmids containing the ccdB gene cannot be propagated in standard E. coli strains.
   5551..5820    +  CDS            tnpA (fragment): TN5P_ECOLX - Also known as tnp. Experimental evidence at protein level: Swiss-Prot protein existence level 1. Mediates transposition of transposon Tn5 by a 'cut and paste' mechanism. First, the monomeric transposase binds the 19 bp inverted DNA repeats flanking the transposon. Then, dimerization of the DNA- bound transposase creates a synaptic DNA complex. After nicking of the first DNA strand, excision of the transposon proceeds through a series of intermediates. The transposase then mediates the insertion of the transposon at a new site by strand transfer. The activity of the wild- type tran
   5852..6646    +  CDS            NeoR/KanR: aminoglycoside phosphotransferase from Tn5; aph(3')-II (or nptII); confers resistance to neomycin, kanamycin, and G418 (Geneticin®)
   6667..6717    -  misc_feature   bom (fragment): basis of mobility region from pBR322
   6744..6832    +  promoter       AmpR promoter (fragment): bla
   6852..7226    +  CDS            BleoR: antibiotic-binding protein; Sh ble from Streptoalloteichus hindustanus; confers resistance to bleomycin, phleomycin, and Zeocin™
   7364..7952    +  rep_origin     ori: high-copy-number ColE1/pMB1/pBR322/pUC origin of replication
   8135..8227    +  CDS            lacI (fragment): lac repressor; lacI; The lac repressor binds to the lac operator to inhibit transcription in E. coli. This inhibition can be relieved by adding lactose or isopropyl-β-D-thiogalactopyranoside (IPTG).
