[The description below was written by a language model from this plasmid's Addgene catalogue record and pLannotate feature annotations shown in this document.]
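Description:
pLO100 is an Aspergillus complementation plasmid built in the pCR-BluntII TOPO cloning backbone. It carries a genomic fragment from Aspergillus terreus NIH 2624 containing ATET_06966. According to the record, this fragment complements mutations in the Aspergillus nidulans gene pabaA (AN6550), whose mutants require p-aminobenzoic acid. In E. coli the plasmid replicates from a high-copy ColE1/pUC-type origin and is selected with kanamycin through the Tn5-derived NeoR/KanR gene. The backbone also carries a BleoR (Sh ble) cassette. No fungal replication origin is annotated.

The insert occupies the TOPO cloning site between the SP6 and T7 promoters, which interrupts the backbone's lacZα–ccdB fusion. That fusion normally provides positive selection for recombinants, because uninterrupted ccdB is toxic to standard E. coli strains. The catalogue lists pLac as the promoter, but this is simply the vector's lac promoter/operator upstream of the cloning site. The depositor notes that the insert lies in the reverse orientation and that this does not matter, because the fragment brings its own promoter, coding sequence and 3′ UTR for expression in the fungus. The automated annotation does not label the ATET_06966 coding region itself. Within the roughly 4.9 kb insert region it recognises only two fragments matching A. terreus med6, presumably from a neighbouring gene included in the cloned fragment.

The plasmid serves as a source of a heterologous nutritional selectable marker for transforming pabaA-mutant A. nidulans strains, with transformants identified by growth without p-aminobenzoic acid. A marker from a different species is commonly chosen to limit homologous recombination at the recipient's own mutant locus, though the record does not state this rationale.
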