Addgene plasmid #90220: pLO100
Purpose: Complements mutations in Aspergillus nidulans gene pabaA (AN6550) (mutants require p-aminobenzoic acid)
Depositing lab: Berl Oakley. Publication: New multi-marker strains and complementing genes for Aspergillus nidulans molecular biology. Dohn JW Jr, Grubbs AW, Oakley CE, Oakley BR. Fungal Genet Biol. 2018 Feb;111:1-6. doi: 10.1016/j.fgb.2018.01.003. Epub 2018 Jan 5. PubMed 29309843.
Backbone
  Vector backbone: pCR-BluntII Topo
  Backbone manufacturer: Invitrogen
  Vector type: Aspergillus
Growth in bacteria
  Bacterial resistance: Kanamycin, 50 μg/mL
  Growth temperature: 37°C
  Growth strain: Top10
  Copy number: High Copy
Gene/Insert
  Gene/Insert name: ATET_06966
  Species: Aspergillus terreus NIH 2624
  Promoter: pLac
  Cloning method: TOPO Cloning
  Sequencing primers: 5′ SP6
Terms and licenses: Academic/Nonprofit Terms; Industry Terms: Not Available to Industry
Depositor comments: The insert was cloned into this plasmid in the reverse orientation. Insert orientation does not affect plasmid function, since the insert sequences contain all sequences necessary for expression (promoter, CDS, and 3' UTR.)
How to cite: pLO100 was a gift from Berl Oakley (Addgene plasmid # 90220 ; http://n2t.net/addgene:90220 ; RRID:Addgene_90220)
