>Addgene plasmid #90220 | pLO100 | depositor partial sequence | sequence record 175244 | Insert sequence (includes PCR tails)
CAATGCTCTTCACCCTCTTCGTCTTTGTATAGATCGTCCTGAATTTTTGTATACTTCTATTTAAACTGAG
ACGAAAGATGAATAAATGGCCAGAAAGAGAAGTCTGACAAAGATAAACGGCGAAAAGGTTATCGAGGGCG
TTCCAGGGTACCACCGCGCAGCGTTCCGTTGATTGCCGCTCCGCTCTCCGACTATCTTTTTTCGCCGGTC
AGCGGCAAACTCATTTTGACTCAGGAGATCAATTCCTCTCAAACTTTTGTATTGTGGGCACTTCACAACC
TCTTCGTCGCTGAGGATAACATCGGTACTCTTCTCCTCCCAATATGGCGTCGTTTTGAGCGGTTCTAAGC
CCATATTGAATCCGATATACGCCTAGCCATTTTTCAACGTCTCGCCACTCCCCTCTAAGTGGACTATGAA
TTTGACATAGTATCCCGCCTTTCAAGTGGAGAACGCCCGCCTGTTTGATAGGCCTTTATAGGCCTTGAAG
CCTCGATCATTATCATCTTTTCCAGCTTCTCGCATTTTCCTCTTGATACAATCGAACCCACTTCATGGCG
CCTTTACTGGGGCCTTGGGGCAAATATGAGGCTGTAAATGAATCCAACAGCCTCAGAACCCACCGGAAAA
ACATTCTATATGTCGACGCATATGACTCGTTTTCTTACAACGTCGTTGCGATGCTCGAGGAGGTCCTTGA
CGTAAAAGTCACCGTCATGATGATCGACTCCGAATGGCCAGACGGCAACATGGTCCAGTTTCTACAGCAC
TACGAAGCTGTCGTTCTGGGTCCGGGACCAGGGGACCCAAATATTTCCCAGGATATCGGCATCATGAAGG
ATATTTGGGACCTAGGCGATGCGGATTTACTCCCGGTTTTTGGTATCTGCTTGGGCTTCCAGACGTTATG
CCTTCGCCAGGGTATCAGTATCGGGCGGTTGCCGTATCCCCTTCATGGGCAAGTTCACCGGATCTCCACG
ACTCAGAAAGATATATTCGAGAACATCCCAGATGTCGAAGTCACTCTCTACCATTCCCTGTACGCCAAAC
TGGATGAGCCAGCGAGTGGCATCTCGGGAAAGAGTCTAAACGGCGAGCTTCATGACAAGTTTGATCTTGA
TATCTTGGCCTGGCTTTCCTTAGGCCAAGGAGATCAATTCCAAAGATGGGAGATTCCCATGGCGGTCCGT
CACACACGAAAGCCGTTCTGGGGTGTTCAGTTCCACCCGGAGTCATGCAAATCAAACCGGGAGGCATGCA
CCGAGATTCTGAGAAGATGGTGGGAGCTGTCCCTCGTATACAACAAGATAAATGGCCGCGGCGGGTATGG
TTGCCTACCCGACGATATCATACATCAATCGAGTGGCATGGCCTCGCTTCCTGGTATTGCATACACGATG
TTGAACTGGAGCTCGTCGACATCGAATAAATCTGCCTTCCGGACGATCCCAGTACATAAATTGAGTGCAG
AAGATATCTGTGAGAAGCTCAATGTTCCGGGGTCGCCAACCGTGTTGTTTCAGTCAAATGGAAGATACAG
CGTCATCTCTGCGCCGAGTCCCAGTGCCTGGAGGTTGGAGTATTACACGCAGTCTGAGAAGCTTCTTTTG
GAAAAGCTTTCGACTCAGATGAACGCCAAATCAACCCAGGATGCAGTTGCTGGAAAGCACTTATCAGTAT
CTGAGCTCTGGGATGTCTTGAGATATGTGATGGATATGAAACATGTCGTGACGGGAGATTCTACGACACC
TTTTTGGGGAGGCTTCTTGGGTTATTTCTCCTATGAATTGGGGCTGGCATGCTTGAACCGACCGAAAACG
CACAACGATAGTTACCACCATCCCTCGGGGAATCACGCTTCTATGGAGAATCCGGCAGATGTGAGTCTGT
TGTGGACGGAAAGAAGCGTCGTCCTTGATAATGAGACCGGGAACATCACGATACAATCCACGAGGAAAGA
TGATGACTTGCCGGGCGGTTGGCTTGACGAAACCCATCGGTCATTGGTCTCGTCCCATCAATCTGCGGAC
GAGATGCACGTCAGTGCAGATTCAGAGTTTTTGGATCCGATCCTTAAACGCGGCGTGATCCAGTTTCCTG
ATGAGGAAACCTACCTAGAACAAGTCAAGGCTTGTCAGACGGAACTCAAAGCTGGGGAGTCATACGAACT
CTGCCTCACCTGTGAGACTTCCATCACACTTCCCTCTTCAGGTTCTCCAGACAGCCGGCTCTACTTCCCT
TGGGAGTTGTACAAACGTCTGCGTCAGTACAATCCGGCGGCCTTCAGTGCCTATGCAAAGCTTGGTAATA
TGAAGGTCGTCAGCAGCAGCCCTGAATGCTTCCTCAACTGGGACCGCTCCTCCACGCTAGAAATGAAGCC
GATGAAGGGCACTGTCCGAAAGTCCGATACCATGACGCTGGAGAAGGCGAAGGAAATTCTCGGGACGACA
AAAGAGATGGCTGAAAATCTGATGATCGCAGATTTGATCAGACATGATCTATACGGTATATGTGGCTCCG
GCGGCGTTCATGTGGAAAAGCTACTAGAGGTCGAAGATCATGGGCGGGTCTATCAGATGATCACCCATGT
GAAAGGGAACATTGACCGCAGTCGACCTGGCTTCGCGGTGCGAGGCATGCCACAACTTCATCAGTCATCG
AATATGTCTGTATACGGACTTACGGCTCTCCAACGATGTCTTCCACCGGGTTCGATGACTGGCGCGCCCA
AGGAGCGGTCATGCATGCACCTAAGCACCATTGAGGCTCGCAATCGGGGAGTTTACTCTGGCGTCATGGG
ATTTCTCGATCTTGGAGGTGGCGGAAGCTTTTCGGTACTCATCCGGACTGCCTTCTCCAGCTCCGATGAC
CAAAGCACTGAGGAACAGAAGTGGCGGATCGGTGCTGGAGGAGCTGTGACCATTCTGAGCACCGCCGAGG
GCGAATGGGACGAGATGTTGACCAAGCTGAAAACAGTGTGTGGTATATTTTCGCCATTGAACACCTAGTG
ACCTAAGAGTGTCTAAAGATCTGCTCTTTATGCATTTCGGAGCAACGCTTTTCAACAGTTGCATGGTTTG
GAGTTAGCTAGAGGTCGATTCAACACTGAGCGTTTGGAATTAAGCGGCTTGGGTTCTGTTGGCATTTTGG
ATTCTATCGAGCATTGAATATATTCTGCAGAGCTATGCGTGTCAAATAGTTATCGCTGTCAGAACGACAC
TGATAGATCATAGAAATGATGTCGTCCAGTTGGTCTCGATGCAAACATGTCAAACAGCGCTCTATTATCC
GCGGAGAGCAACAGAGCTCCGGCATGGCATCACCATCTACATTCATTATACCGCCGCATGTTAAAGCGAA
TGCTCAGTGCCTCTGTCTGATATTATCCCGCTGCATATATCCGGTCCTACTTTGAAGAAATCTTCTTCCA
TGGCAGGCACCCAGGATGCACCGTTGGAGGAGATTCTATGGCGGTCGCCGTCCCACGTCCAGATGATGGG
AGGCTTCCTCCACTCGAATAACAGTAAGACACCCTAACTTACGGCTCTTATCATTCTTGTCTCACATGTA
TTCTCTCAAATAGTCCTGTTCTACTTCGCCGAATCTCCCTTCTTCGATGCGACCTCGAATAATGCCTCGC
TCGCGATTCAAGCGAACTACAACGAGACCTTCCGCCATTTCGTGGAAACTCGGGAAGCTTTCGAAGGACG
GTTGAAAACAATGCAAGGCCTGGAGTTTGTGGTTTCATATGATCCCCTTCAAGCTGCCGCGCAGTCGAAC
GGCCAGTTCGCGCATGAGCCGTCCAACATCTGGGTAATCCACAAGCAGACACGGCGGAAGAGGCCCGGCC
TCGAAGACGAGGTGGAAGTTCTGTCCACATTCTTCGTCGTGGGGGACTGTATCTACATGGCTCCGTCTGT
GGCGAGCGTTGTGGGCAACCGCATTGTATGTTCTAGTCGGATCTCTGGGCTGGATATTGCCCCGTACAGA
TTGGCTAACGGATTTCTGACTTTCTGGATAGCTTTCGGCCGTCACCTCCCTCACAAACCTCATGAAGACG
GCAGCGTCACTGCCCAATTTCACCCCTGCACATGGACACACCTACATGCCGCCCGTCTCCAAGTCCACAG
ACACCGCTCAACCCAGCGCGCAACCGAGCAAGGAGAACACGCCTATGCCTGACGCCGACTCGACTAAGGC
ATCTCTCGTCGGGGGTGCCCAGTCCACCAATGCAGGTTCCGTATTTCAGCATACAAGGACACTCGCGGAA
TCGTTCAGTTTGCTTACGCAGTACGGTGATGAGTTCATGGACGAAAACCCGCTGGTCGGAGAACCAGGTT
CATTCATTATGTCTCGAAACAATGAAGGGGCGGCGTCTAAGCAACCGCCAGTGGGCACAACCCGCCCTGG
GACTGTCCCTGTAAGAGCTGGGACCCCACAGGTCAAGGTGGACACACCAGGGAAGACGCCGGACAAAGGG
CTCACGCCGGGGCCGGACGAGAATAAACTGCGGAAGAAGAAAGGCAAGAGCGGAGTCTGAGGATTTTCAT
TATTCTTTTCTGTGATACCCTTACAAGCGCATACTGTTGCATGGTGGATACGTCCAATCGCATTTCCTTT
GTAACTTGGATAGAGAGATTCTAGGCCATATGGATAAGCATTTGTGGATGGGATGAAATCGCGGACGACG
CTATCTCCTGCAAGTGCCTCCTCTCAGACAG
